Addgene plasmid #37745: pUASP YFP Rab39 DN
Depositing lab: Matthew Scott. Depositing organization: Stanford University. Publication: Thirty-one flavors of Drosophila rab proteins. Zhang J, Schulze KL, Hiesinger PR, Suyama K, Wang S, Fish M, Acar M, Hoskins RA, Bellen HJ, Scott MP. Genetics. 2007 Jun;176(2):1307-22. Epub 2007 Apr 3. 10.1534/genetics.106.066761 PubMed 17409086.
Backbone
  Vector backbone: pUASP
  Backbone size w/o insert (bp): 9939
  Vector type: Insect Expression ; Drosophila
Growth in bacteria
  Bacterial resistance: Ampicillin, 100 μg/mL
  Growth temperature: 37°C
  Growth strain: Top10
  Copy number: Unknown
Gene/Insert
  Gene/Insert name: Rab39
  Species: D. melanogaster (fly)
  Mutation: S23N (dominant negative)
  Entrez Gene: Rab39 (a.k.a. Dmel_CG12156, AAF46271, CG12156, DmRab39, Dmel\CG12156, rab39)
  Promoter: GAL4
  Tag / fusion protein: YFP (N terminal on backbone)
  Cloning method: Gateway Cloning
  Sequencing primers: 5′ EGFP-C; 3′ pUASp-3 (5'-AGGTTTAACCAGGGGATGCT-3')
Terms and licenses: Academic/Nonprofit Terms; Industry Terms: Not Available to Industry
How to cite: pUASP YFP Rab39 DN was a gift from Matthew Scott (Addgene plasmid # 37745 ; http://n2t.net/addgene:37745 ; RRID:Addgene_37745)
