[The description below was written by a language model from this plasmid's Addgene catalogue record.]
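Description:
pUASP YFP Rab39 DN is a Drosophila expression plasmid built on the pUASP backbone (about 9.9 kb without the insert), a vector of the UAS family used for GAL4-responsive transgene expression in flies. It is propagated in E. coli under ampicillin selection. The record lists its copy number as unknown and includes no feature table, so the replication origin, any fly transformation marker and any transposon ends are not documented here.

The insert is the D. melanogaster small GTPase gene Rab39 (CG12156) carrying an S23N substitution, which the record annotates as a dominant-negative mutation. In Rab proteins, changes at this conserved nucleotide-binding serine generally favour the inactive GDP-bound or nucleotide-free state, so the mutant interferes with the endogenous protein's function. The coding sequence was introduced by Gateway recombination downstream of a backbone-encoded YFP, giving an N-terminal YFP–Rab39 fusion. This placement leaves free the Rab C-terminus, where Rab proteins are typically lipid-modified for membrane attachment. The promoter is listed as GAL4, meaning that transcription depends on GAL4 binding to upstream activating sequences. The fusion is therefore produced only in cells or tissues that supply GAL4, typically from a separate driver line.

The plasmid belongs to a systematic collection of tagged Drosophila Rab constructs. It suits tissue-specific disruption of Rab39-dependent membrane trafficking, with the fluorescent tag allowing the mutant protein's expression and subcellular localisation to be followed.
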