>Addgene plasmid #37745 | pUASP YFP Rab39 DN | addgene partial sequence | sequence record 65093 | EGFP-C 5'-CATGGTCCTGCTGGAGTTCGTG-3'
TCTCGGCATGGACGAGCTGTACAAGTCCGGACTCAGATCTCGAGCTCAAGCTTCGAATTCTGCAGTCGAC
GGTACCGCGGGCCCGGGATCATCAACAAGTTTGTACAAAAAAGCAGGCTTAATGGTGGAACCCATTTTCG
AGTATCAATTTCGACTGATTTTAATCGGCGACAGCACCGTGGGCAAGAACTCGCTGCTCAAATTCTTCAC
AGACGGCAAATTCGCCGAGTTGTCCGATCCCACAGTTGGCGTCGACTTCTTTGCCCGCCTCATCGAAATG
AAGGACGGCACACAGATCAAGCTCCAGCTGTGGGACACTGCTGGCCAAGAGCGCTTCCGTTCGATCACCA
AGTCCTACTACCGGAACTCGGTTGGCGTGCTGCTGGTCTACGACATATCGAATCACGCCAGCTTCGAGCA
CATACCGCTGTGGATGATGGAGGCACAGCGTCACATTGAGCCCCACCGCCCCGTTTTCGCATTGGTCGGC
TGCAAACTGGACCTCATCAATGCGGGCGGACACCGGGAGGTGACCACAGAGGAGGCACAAAAATTTGCCA
AACAGCACGGTCTGCATTTCGTTGAGACATCGGCCCGGTCTGGTGCCAATGTGGAGGAGGCATTTCGCAT
GGTCACCCAGGAGGTGTACGCCCGCATTCGATCCGGCGAATATAAGGCGGAGGATGGATGGGACGGCATC
AAGTCTGGCTTTTCGCGACCCAATAGTCTGGACTTTAATCTCGTCGTAGCAGAGCCGGAAAAGTCATCAT
GTTGTTGAAACCCAGCTTTCTTGTACAAAGTGGTTGATGATCCTCTAGAGTCGACCTCGAACGTTAACGT
TAACGTAACGTTAACTCGAGGAGCTTGATAACATTATACCTAAACCCATGGTCAAGAGTAAACATTTCTG
CCTTTGAAGTTGAGAACACAATTAAGCATCCCCTGGTTAAACCTGACATTC
